Addgene plasmid #55657: RALA
Purpose: expression of mouse RALA
Depositing lab: Julian Downward. Depositing organization: Cancer Research UK. Publication: RAS and RHO families of GTPases directly regulate distinct phosphoinositide 3-kinase isoforms. Fritsch R, de Krijger I, Fritsch K, George R, Reason B, Kumar MS, Diefenbacher M, Stamp G, Downward J. Cell. 2013 May 23;153(5):1050-63. doi: 10.1016/j.cell.2013.04.031. PubMed 23706742.
Backbone
  Vector backbone: pGEX2T
  Backbone manufacturer: GE Healthcare Life Sciences
  Backbone size w/o insert (bp): 4948
  Vector type: Bacterial Expression
Growth in bacteria
  Bacterial resistance: Ampicillin, 100 μg/mL
  Growth temperature: 37°C
  Growth strain: BL21 codon plus ril de3
  Copy number: High Copy
Gene/Insert
  Gene/Insert name: RALA
  Species: M. musculus (mouse)
  Entrez Gene: Rala (a.k.a. 3010001O15Rik, AW322615, Ral, Rasl1)
  Promoter: lac
  Tag / fusion protein: GST (N terminal on backbone); Thrombin cleavage site (N terminal on backbone)
  Cloning method: Restriction Enzyme; 5′ cloning site BamHI (not destroyed); 3′ cloning site MfeI (destroyed during cloning)
  Sequencing primers: 5′ pGEX5; 3′ pGEX3
Terms and licenses: Academic/Nonprofit Terms; Industry Terms: Not Available to Industry
How to cite: RALA was a gift from Julian Downward (Addgene plasmid # 55657 ; http://n2t.net/addgene:55657 ; RRID:Addgene_55657)
