[The description below was written by a language model from this plasmid's Addgene catalogue record and pLannotate feature annotations shown in this document.]
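Description:
RALA is a bacterial expression plasmid built on the pGEX2T backbone that produces mouse RalA, a small Ras-family GTPase, as a fusion to glutathione S-transferase. The assembled sequence is about 5.6 kb. It replicates in E. coli from a ColE1/pMB1-type origin, recorded as high copy, and is selected with ampicillin through the β-lactamase (AmpR) gene and its own promoter. The recorded growth strain is a BL21 (DE3) derivative supplying rare-codon tRNAs, which fits its use for protein production rather than simple propagation.

The expression cassette begins with a promoter followed by a lac operator, then the Schistosoma japonicum GST coding sequence, and then the Rala open reading frame a short distance downstream. The catalogue entry names the promoter as lac, whereas the feature table annotates the element upstream of GST as the tac promoter, the trp/lac hybrid. According to the catalogue, the GST tag and a thrombin cleavage site both sit N-terminal to the insert on the backbone, so the tag can be removed after glutathione-affinity purification; the thrombin site is not separately annotated in the feature table. The insert was cloned using BamHI at the 5′ end, which was retained, and MfeI at the 3′ end, which was destroyed. A plasmid-borne lacI gene driven by the lacIq promoter supplies high levels of lac repressor, keeping the cassette off until IPTG induction. The remaining annotations, including a lac promoter with lacZα and fragments of rop, bom and yciV, are backbone remnants.

The stated purpose is expression of mouse RALA, and the associated study concerns direct regulation of phosphoinositide 3-kinase isoforms by RAS and RHO family GTPases, which suggests use of the recombinant GTPase in biochemical assays, though the record does not state the specific application.
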