Features (pLannotate 1.2.2; 17 found; start..end, strand, type, name):
      6..107     -  CDS            yciV (fragment): RNAAM_ECOLI - Also known as trpH From Escherichia coli (strain K12).
    183..211     +  promoter       tac promoter: strong E. coli promoter; hybrid between the trp and lac UV5 promoters
    219..235     +  protein_bind   lac operator: The lac repressor binds to the lac operator to inhibit transcription in E. coli. This inhibition can be relieved by adding lactose or isopropyl-β-D-thiogalactopyranoside (IPTG). lac repressor encoded by lacI
    258..911     +  CDS            GST26_SCHJA: Experimental evidence at protein level: Swiss-Prot protein existence level 1. GST isoenzymes appear to play a central role in the parasite detoxification system. Other functions are also suspected including a role in increasing the solubility of haematin in the parasite gut. From Schistosoma japonicum (Blood fluke).
    936..1550    +  CDS            Rala: RALA_MOUSE - Also known as Ral, Ral-a. Experimental evidence at protein level: Swiss-Prot protein existence level 1. Multifunctional GTPase involved in a variety of cellular processes including gene expression, cell migration, cell proliferation, oncogenic transformation and membrane trafficking. Accomplishes its multiple functions by interacting with distinct downstream effectors. Acts as a GTP sensor for GTP-dependent exocytosis of dense core vesicles. Key regulator of LPAR1 signaling and competes with GRK2 for binding to LPAR1 thus affecting the signaling properties of the receptor. Require
   1579..1618    +  CDS            rop (fragment): Rop protein, which maintains plasmids at low copy number; rop
   1720..1760    +  misc_feature   bom (fragment): basis of mobility region from pBR322
   1865..1969    +  promoter       AmpR promoter: bla
   1970..2830    +  CDS            AmpR: β-lactamase; bla; confers resistance to ampicillin, carbenicillin, and related antibiotics
   3001..3589    +  rep_origin     ori: high-copy-number ColE1/pMB1/pBR322/pUC origin of replication
   3775..3826    -  misc_feature   bom (fragment): basis of mobility region from pBR322
   3833..3910    +  promoter       lacIq promoter: lacI (mutant); In the lacIq allele, a single base change in the promoter boosts expression of the lacI gene about 10-fold.
   3911..4993    +  CDS            lacI: lac repressor; lacI; The lac repressor binds to the lac operator to inhibit transcription in E. coli. This inhibition can be relieved by adding lactose or isopropyl-β-D-thiogalactopyranoside (IPTG).
   5006..5027    +  protein_bind   CAP binding site: CAP binding activates transcription in the presence of cAMP. E. coli catabolite activator protein
   5042..5072    +  promoter       lac promoter: promoter for the E. coli lac operon
   5080..5096    +  protein_bind   lac operator: The lac repressor binds to the lac operator to inhibit transcription in E. coli. This inhibition can be relieved by adding lactose or isopropyl-β-D-thiogalactopyranoside (IPTG). lac repressor encoded by lacI
   5116..5289    +  CDS            lacZα: LacZα fragment of β-galactosidase; lacZ fragment
>Addgene plasmid #55657 | RALA | addgene full sequence | sequence record 130223 | Addgene assembled sequence
ACGTTATCGACTGCACGGTGCACCAATGCTTCTGGCGTCAGGCAGCCATCGGAAGCTGTGGTATGGCTGT
GCAGGTCGTAAATCACTGCATAATTCGTGTCGCTCAAGGCGCACTCCCGTTCTGGATAATGTTTTTTGCG
CCGACATCATAACGGTTCTGGCAAATATTCTGAAATGAGCTGTTGACAATTAATCATCGGCTCGTATAAT
GTGTGGAATTGTGAGCGGATAACAATTTCACACAGGAAACAGTATTCATGTCCCCTATACTAGGTTATTG
GAAAATTAAGGGCCTTGTGCAACCCACTCGACTTCTTTTGGAATATCTTGAAGAAAAATATGAAGAGCAT
TTGTATGAGCGCGATGAAGGTGATAAATGGCGAAACAAAAAGTTTGAATTGGGTTTGGAGTTTCCCAATC
TTCCTTATTATATTGATGGTGATGTTAAATTAACACAGTCTATGGCCATCATACGTTATATAGCTGACAA
GCACAACATGTTGGGTGGTTGTCCAAAAGAGCGTGCAGAGATTTCAATGCTTGAAGGAGCGGTTTTGGAT
ATTAGATACGGTGTTTCGAGAATTGCATATAGTAAAGACTTTGAAACTCTCAAAGTTGATTTTCTTAGCA
AGCTACCTGAAATGCTGAAAATGTTCGAAGATCGTTTATGTCATAAAACATATTTAAATGGTGATCATGT
AACCCATCCTGACTTCATGTTGTATGACGCTCTTGATGTTGTTTTATACATGGACCCAATGTGCCTGGAT
GCGTTCCCAAAATTAGTTTGTTTTAAAAAACGTATTGAAGCTATCCCACAAATTGATAAGTACTTGAAAT
CCAGCAAGTATATAGCATGGCCTTTGCAGGGCTGGCAAGCCACGTTTGGTGGTGGCGACCATCCTCCAAA
ATCGGATCTGGTTCCGCGTGGATCCGCTGCAAACAAGCCCAAGGGTCAGAATTCTTTGGCCTTACACAAA
GTCATCATGGTGGGCAGTGGTGGTGTGGGCAAGTCTGCCCTGACTCTGCAGTTCATGTACGACGAGTTTG
TAGAGGACTATGAACCTACCAAAGCGGACAGCTACAGGAAGAAGGTAGTCCTGGACGGGGAAGAAGTGCA
GATCGACATCTTAGATACAGCGGGGCAGGAGGACTATGCTGCAATTAGAGACAACTACTTCCGAAGTGGG
GAGGGATTCCTCTGTGTCTTCTCTATCACAGAGATGGAGTCCTTCGCAGCTACCGCGGACTTCAGGGAGC
AGATTTTAAGAGTAAAAGAAGATGAGAATGTTCCATTTCTCCTGGTTGGTAACAAGTCAGATCTAGAAGA
TAAAAGGCAGGTTTCTGTAGAAGAGGCAAAAAACAGAGCTGACCAGTGGAACGTTAACTATGTGGAGACG
TCTGCTAAAACGCGCGCCAACGTTGACAAGGTATTTTTTGATTTAATGAGGGAAATACGAGCCAGAAAGA
TGGAAGACAGCAAAGAAAAAAATGGAAAAAAGAAGAGGAAAAGTTTAGCCAAGAGAATCAGAGAAAGATG
CTGCATTTTATAACAATTCATCGTGACTGACTGACGATCTGCCTCGCGCGTTTCGGTGATGACGGTGAAA
ACCTCTGACACATGCAGCTCCCGGAGACGGTCACAGCTTGTCTGTAAGCGGATGCCGGGAGCAGACAAGC
CCGTCAGGGCGCGTCAGCGGGTGTTGGCGGGTGTCGGGGCGCAGCCATGACCCAGTCACGTAGCGATAGC
GGAGTGTATAATTCTTGAAGACGAAAGGGCCTCGTGATACGCCTATTTTTATAGGTTAATGTCATGATAA
TAATGGTTTCTTAGACGTCAGGTGGCACTTTTCGGGGAAATGTGCGCGGAACCCCTATTTGTTTATTTTT
CTAAATACATTCAAATATGTATCCGCTCATGAGACAATAACCCTGATAAATGCTTCAATAATATTGAAAA
AGGAAGAGTATGAGTATTCAACATTTCCGTGTCGCCCTTATTCCCTTTTTTGCGGCATTTTGCCTTCCTG
TTTTTGCTCACCCAGAAACGCTGGTGAAAGTAAAAGATGCTGAAGATCAGTTGGGTGCACGAGTGGGTTA
CATCGAACTGGATCTCAACAGCGGTAAGATCCTTGAGAGTTTTCGCCCCGAAGAACGTTTTCCAATGATG
AGCACTTTTAAAGTTCTGCTATGTGGCGCGGTATTATCCCGTGTTGACGCCGGGCAAGAGCAACTCGGTC
GCCGCATACACTATTCTCAGAATGACTTGGTTGAGTACTCACCAGTCACAGAAAAGCATCTTACGGATGG
CATGACAGTAAGAGAATTATGCAGTGCTGCCATAACCATGAGTGATAACACTGCGGCCAACTTACTTCTG
ACAACGATCGGAGGACCGAAGGAGCTAACCGCTTTTTTGCACAACATGGGGGATCATGTAACTCGCCTTG
ATCGTTGGGAACCGGAGCTGAATGAAGCCATACCAAACGACGAGCGTGACACCACGATGCCTGCAGCAAT
GGCAACAACGTTGCGCAAACTATTAACTGGCGAACTACTTACTCTAGCTTCCCGGCAACAATTAATAGAC
TGGATGGAGGCGGATAAAGTTGCAGGACCACTTCTGCGCTCGGCCCTTCCGGCTGGCTGGTTTATTGCTG
ATAAATCTGGAGCCGGTGAGCGTGGGTCTCGCGGTATCATTGCAGCACTGGGGCCAGATGGTAAGCCCTC
CCGTATCGTAGTTATCTACACGACGGGGAGTCAGGCAACTATGGATGAACGAAATAGACAGATCGCTGAG
ATAGGTGCCTCACTGATTAAGCATTGGTAACTGTCAGACCAAGTTTACTCATATATACTTTAGATTGATT
TAAAACTTCATTTTTAATTTAAAAGGATCTAGGTGAAGATCCTTTTTGATAATCTCATGACCAAAATCCC
TTAACGTGAGTTTTCGTTCCACTGAGCGTCAGACCCCGTAGAAAAGATCAAAGGATCTTCTTGAGATCCT
TTTTTTCTGCGCGTAATCTGCTGCTTGCAAACAAAAAAACCACCGCTACCAGCGGTGGTTTGTTTGCCGG
ATCAAGAGCTACCAACTCTTTTTCCGAAGGTAACTGGCTTCAGCAGAGCGCAGATACCAAATACTGTCCT
TCTAGTGTAGCCGTAGTTAGGCCACCACTTCAAGAACTCTGTAGCACCGCCTACATACCTCGCTCTGCTA
ATCCTGTTACCAGTGGCTGCTGCCAGTGGCGATAAGTCGTGTCTTACCGGGTTGGACTCAAGACGATAGT
TACCGGATAAGGCGCAGCGGTCGGGCTGAACGGGGGGTTCGTGCACACAGCCCAGCTTGGAGCGAACGAC
CTACACCGAACTGAGATACCTACAGCGTGAGCTATGAGAAAGCGCCACGCTTCCCGAAGGGAGAAAGGCG
GACAGGTATCCGGTAAGCGGCAGGGTCGGAACAGGAGAGCGCACGAGGGAGCTTCCAGGGGGAAACGCCT
GGTATCTTTATAGTCCTGTCGGGTTTCGCCACCTCTGACTTGAGCGTCGATTTTTGTGATGCTCGTCAGG
GGGGCGGAGCCTATGGAAAAACGCCAGCAACGCGGCCTTTTTACGGTTCCTGGCCTTTTGCTGGCCTTTT
GCTCACATGTTCTTTCCTGCGTTATCCCCTGATTCTGTGGATAACCGTATTACCGCCTTTGAGTGAGCTG
ATACCGCTCGCCGCAGCCGAACGACCGAGCGCAGCGAGTCAGTGAGCGAGGAAGCGGAAGAGCGCCTGAT
GCGGTATTTTCTCCTTACGCATCTGTGCGGTATTTCACACCGCATAAATTCCGACACCATCGAATGGTGC
AAAACCTTTCGCGGTATGGCATGATAGCGCCCGGAAGAGAGTCAATTCAGGGTGGTGAATGTGAAACCAG
TAACGTTATACGATGTCGCAGAGTATGCCGGTGTCTCTTATCAGACCGTTTCCCGCGTGGTGAACCAGGC
CAGCCACGTTTCTGCGAAAACGCGGGAAAAAGTGGAAGCGGCGATGGCGGAGCTGAATTACATTCCCAAC
CGCGTGGCACAACAACTGGCGGGCAAACAGTCGTTGCTGATTGGCGTTGCCACCTCCAGTCTGGCCCTGC
ACGCGCCGTCGCAAATTGTCGCGGCGATTAAATCTCGCGCCGATCAACTGGGTGCCAGCGTGGTGGTGTC
GATGGTAGAACGAAGCGGCGTCGAAGCCTGTAAAGCGGCGGTGCACAATCTTCTCGCGCAACGCGTCAGT
GGGCTGATCATTAACTATCCGCTGGATGACCAGGATGCCATTGCTGTGGAAGCTGCCTGCACTAATGTTC
CGGCGTTATTTCTTGATGTCTCTGACCAGACACCCATCAACAGTATTATTTTCTCCCATGAAGACGGTAC
GCGACTGGGCGTGGAGCATCTGGTCGCATTGGGTCACCAGCAAATCGCGCTGTTAGCGGGCCCATTAAGT
TCTGTCTCGGCGCGTCTGCGTCTGGCTGGCTGGCATAAATATCTCACTCGCAATCAAATTCAGCCGATAG
CGGAACGGGAAGGCGACTGGAGTGCCATGTCCGGTTTTCAACAAACCATGCAAATGCTGAATGAGGGCAT
CGTTCCCACTGCGATGCTGGTTGCCAACGATCAGATGGCGCTGGGCGCAATGCGCGCCATTACCGAGTCC
GGGCTGCGCGTTGGTGCGGATATCTCGGTAGTGGGATACGACGATACCGAAGACAGCTCATGTTATATCC
CGCCGTTAACCACCATCAAACAGGATTTTCGCCTGCTGGGGCAAACCAGCGTGGACCGCTTGCTGCAACT
CTCTCAGGGCCAGGCGGTGAAGGGCAATCAGCTGTTGCCCGTCTCACTGGTGAAAAGAAAAACCACCCTG
GCGCCCAATACGCAAACCGCCTCTCCCCGCGCGTTGGCCGATTCATTAATGCAGCTGGCACGACAGGTTT
CCCGACTGGAAAGCGGGCAGTGAGCGCAACGCAATTAATGTGAGTTAGCTCACTCATTAGGCACCCCAGG
CTTTACACTTTATGCTTCCGGCTCGTATGTTGTGTGGAATTGTGAGCGGATAACAATTTCACACAGGAAA
CAGCTATGACCATGATTACGGATTCACTGGCCGTCGTTTTACAACGTCGTGACTGGGAAAACCCTGGCGT
TACCCAACTTAATCGCCTTGCAGCACATCCCCCTTTCGCCAGCTGGCGTAATAGCGAAGAGGCCCGCACC
GATCGCCCTTCCCAACAGTTGCGCAGCCTGAATGGCGAATGGCGCTTTGCCTGGTTTCCGGCACCAGAAG
CGGTGCCGGAAAGCTGGCTGGAGTGCGATCTTCCTGAGGCCGATACTGTCGTCGTCCCCTCAAACTGGCA
GATGCACGGTTACGATGCGCCCATCTACACCAACGTAACCTATCCCATTACGGTCAATCCGCCGTTTGTT
CCCACGGAGAATCCGACGGGTTGTTACTCGCTCACATTTAATGTTGATGAAAGCTGGCTACAGGAAGGCC
AGACGCGAATTATTTTTGATGGCGTTGGAATT
