>Addgene plasmid #55657 | RALA | depositor partial sequence | sequence record 86176 | RALA
ATGGCTGCAAACAAGCCCAAGGGTCAGAATTCTTTGGCCTTACACAAAGTCATCATGGTGGGCAGTGGTG
GTGTGGGCAAGTCTGCCCTGACTCTGCAGTTCATGTACGACGAGTTTGTAGAGGACTATGAACCTACCAA
AGCGGACAGCTACAGGAAGAAGGTAGTCCTGGACGGGGAAGAAGTGCAGATCGACATCTTAGATACAGCG
GGGCAGGAGGACTATGCTGCAATTAGAGACAACTACTTCCGAAGTGGGGAGGGATTCCTCTGTGTCTTCT
CTATCACAGAGATGGAGTCCTTCGCAGCTACCGCGGACTTCAGGGAGCAGATTTTAAGAGTAAAAGAAGA
TGAGAATGTTCCATTTCTCCTGGTTGGTAACAAGTCAGATCTAGAAGATAAAAGGCAGGTTTCTGTAGAA
GAGGCAAAAAACAGAGCTGACCAGTGGAACGTTAACTATGTGGAGACGTCTGCTAAAACGCGCGCCAACG
TTGACAAGGTATTTTTTGATTTAATGAGGGAAATACGAGCCAGAAAGATGGAAGACAGCAAAGAAAAAAA
TGGAAAAAAGAAGAGGAAAAGTTTAGCCAAGAGAATCAGAGAAAGATGCTGCATTTTATAA
