>Addgene plasmid #55657 | RALA | depositor partial sequence | sequence record 86177 | pGEX2T backbone
ACGTTATCGACTGCACGGTGCACCAATGCTTCTGGCGTCAGGCAGCCATCGGAAGCTGTGGTATGGCTGT
GCAGGTCGTAAATCACTGCATAATTCGTGTCGCTCAAGGCGCACTCCCGTTCTGGATAATGTTTTTTGCG
CCGACATCATAACGGTTCTGGCAAATATTCTGAAATGAGCTGTTGACAATTAATCATCGGCTCGTATAAT
GTGTGGAATTGTGAGCGGATAACAATTTCACACAGGAAACAGTATTCATGTCCCCTATACTAGGTTATTG
GAAAATTAAGGGCCTTGTGCAACCCACTCGACTTCTTTTGGAATATCTTGAAGAAAAATATGAAGAGCAT
TTGTATGAGCGCGATGAAGGTGATAAATGGCGAAACAAAAAGTTTGAATTGGGTTTGGAGTTTCCCAATC
TTCCTTATTATATTGATGGTGATGTTAAATTAACACAGTCTATGGCCATCATACGTTATATAGCTGACAA
GCACAACATGTTGGGTGGTTGTCCAAAAGAGCGTGCAGAGATTTCAATGCTTGAAGGAGCGGTTTTGGAT
ATTAGATACGGTGTTTCGAGAATTGCATATAGTAAAGACTTTGAAACTCTCAAAGTTGATTTTCTTAGCA
AGCTACCTGAAATGCTGAAAATGTTCGAAGATCGTTTATGTCATAAAACATATTTAAATGGTGATCATGT
AACCCATCCTGACTTCATGTTGTATGACGCTCTTGATGTTGTTTTATACATGGACCCAATGTGCCTGGAT
GCGTTCCCAAAATTAGTTTGTTTTAAAAAACGTATTGAAGCTATCCCACAAATTGATAAGTACTTGAAAT
CCAGCAAGTATATAGCATGGCCTTTGCAGGGCTGGCAAGCCACGTTTGGTGGTGGCGACCATCCTCCAAA
ATCGGATCTGGTTCCGCGTGGATCCCCGGGAATTCATCGTGACTGACTGACGATCTGCCTCGCGCGTTTC
GGTGATGACGGTGAAAACCTCTGACACATGCAGCTCCCGGAGACGGTCACAGCTTGTCTGTAAGCGGATG
CCGGGAGCAGACAAGCCCGTCAGGGCGCGTCAGCGGGTGTTGGCGGGTGTCGGGGCGCAGCCATGACCCA
GTCACGTAGCGATAGCGGAGTGTATAATTCTTGAAGACGAAAGGGCCTCGTGATACGCCTATTTTTATAG
GTTAATGTCATGATAATAATGGTTTCTTAGACGTCAGGTGGCACTTTTCGGGGAAATGTGCGCGGAACCC
CTATTTGTTTATTTTTCTAAATACATTCAAATATGTATCCGCTCATGAGACAATAACCCTGATAAATGCT
TCAATAATATTGAAAAAGGAAGAGTATGAGTATTCAACATTTCCGTGTCGCCCTTATTCCCTTTTTTGCG
GCATTTTGCCTTCCTGTTTTTGCTCACCCAGAAACGCTGGTGAAAGTAAAAGATGCTGAAGATCAGTTGG
GTGCACGAGTGGGTTACATCGAACTGGATCTCAACAGCGGTAAGATCCTTGAGAGTTTTCGCCCCGAAGA
ACGTTTTCCAATGATGAGCACTTTTAAAGTTCTGCTATGTGGCGCGGTATTATCCCGTGTTGACGCCGGG
CAAGAGCAACTCGGTCGCCGCATACACTATTCTCAGAATGACTTGGTTGAGTACTCACCAGTCACAGAAA
AGCATCTTACGGATGGCATGACAGTAAGAGAATTATGCAGTGCTGCCATAACCATGAGTGATAACACTGC
GGCCAACTTACTTCTGACAACGATCGGAGGACCGAAGGAGCTAACCGCTTTTTTGCACAACATGGGGGAT
CATGTAACTCGCCTTGATCGTTGGGAACCGGAGCTGAATGAAGCCATACCAAACGACGAGCGTGACACCA
CGATGCCTGCAGCAATGGCAACAACGTTGCGCAAACTATTAACTGGCGAACTACTTACTCTAGCTTCCCG
GCAACAATTAATAGACTGGATGGAGGCGGATAAAGTTGCAGGACCACTTCTGCGCTCGGCCCTTCCGGCT
GGCTGGTTTATTGCTGATAAATCTGGAGCCGGTGAGCGTGGGTCTCGCGGTATCATTGCAGCACTGGGGC
CAGATGGTAAGCCCTCCCGTATCGTAGTTATCTACACGACGGGGAGTCAGGCAACTATGGATGAACGAAA
TAGACAGATCGCTGAGATAGGTGCCTCACTGATTAAGCATTGGTAACTGTCAGACCAAGTTTACTCATAT
ATACTTTAGATTGATTTAAAACTTCATTTTTAATTTAAAAGGATCTAGGTGAAGATCCTTTTTGATAATC
TCATGACCAAAATCCCTTAACGTGAGTTTTCGTTCCACTGAGCGTCAGACCCCGTAGAAAAGATCAAAGG
ATCTTCTTGAGATCCTTTTTTTCTGCGCGTAATCTGCTGCTTGCAAACAAAAAAACCACCGCTACCAGCG
GTGGTTTGTTTGCCGGATCAAGAGCTACCAACTCTTTTTCCGAAGGTAACTGGCTTCAGCAGAGCGCAGA
TACCAAATACTGTCCTTCTAGTGTAGCCGTAGTTAGGCCACCACTTCAAGAACTCTGTAGCACCGCCTAC
ATACCTCGCTCTGCTAATCCTGTTACCAGTGGCTGCTGCCAGTGGCGATAAGTCGTGTCTTACCGGGTTG
GACTCAAGACGATAGTTACCGGATAAGGCGCAGCGGTCGGGCTGAACGGGGGGTTCGTGCACACAGCCCA
GCTTGGAGCGAACGACCTACACCGAACTGAGATACCTACAGCGTGAGCTATGAGAAAGCGCCACGCTTCC
CGAAGGGAGAAAGGCGGACAGGTATCCGGTAAGCGGCAGGGTCGGAACAGGAGAGCGCACGAGGGAGCTT
CCAGGGGGAAACGCCTGGTATCTTTATAGTCCTGTCGGGTTTCGCCACCTCTGACTTGAGCGTCGATTTT
TGTGATGCTCGTCAGGGGGGCGGAGCCTATGGAAAAACGCCAGCAACGCGGCCTTTTTACGGTTCCTGGC
CTTTTGCTGGCCTTTTGCTCACATGTTCTTTCCTGCGTTATCCCCTGATTCTGTGGATAACCGTATTACC
GCCTTTGAGTGAGCTGATACCGCTCGCCGCAGCCGAACGACCGAGCGCAGCGAGTCAGTGAGCGAGGAAG
CGGAAGAGCGCCTGATGCGGTATTTTCTCCTTACGCATCTGTGCGGTATTTCACACCGCATAAATTCCGA
CACCATCGAATGGTGCAAAACCTTTCGCGGTATGGCATGATAGCGCCCGGAAGAGAGTCAATTCAGGGTG
GTGAATGTGAAACCAGTAACGTTATACGATGTCGCAGAGTATGCCGGTGTCTCTTATCAGACCGTTTCCC
GCGTGGTGAACCAGGCCAGCCACGTTTCTGCGAAAACGCGGGAAAAAGTGGAAGCGGCGATGGCGGAGCT
GAATTACATTCCCAACCGCGTGGCACAACAACTGGCGGGCAAACAGTCGTTGCTGATTGGCGTTGCCACC
TCCAGTCTGGCCCTGCACGCGCCGTCGCAAATTGTCGCGGCGATTAAATCTCGCGCCGATCAACTGGGTG
CCAGCGTGGTGGTGTCGATGGTAGAACGAAGCGGCGTCGAAGCCTGTAAAGCGGCGGTGCACAATCTTCT
CGCGCAACGCGTCAGTGGGCTGATCATTAACTATCCGCTGGATGACCAGGATGCCATTGCTGTGGAAGCT
GCCTGCACTAATGTTCCGGCGTTATTTCTTGATGTCTCTGACCAGACACCCATCAACAGTATTATTTTCT
CCCATGAAGACGGTACGCGACTGGGCGTGGAGCATCTGGTCGCATTGGGTCACCAGCAAATCGCGCTGTT
AGCGGGCCCATTAAGTTCTGTCTCGGCGCGTCTGCGTCTGGCTGGCTGGCATAAATATCTCACTCGCAAT
CAAATTCAGCCGATAGCGGAACGGGAAGGCGACTGGAGTGCCATGTCCGGTTTTCAACAAACCATGCAAA
TGCTGAATGAGGGCATCGTTCCCACTGCGATGCTGGTTGCCAACGATCAGATGGCGCTGGGCGCAATGCG
CGCCATTACCGAGTCCGGGCTGCGCGTTGGTGCGGATATCTCGGTAGTGGGATACGACGATACCGAAGAC
AGCTCATGTTATATCCCGCCGTTAACCACCATCAAACAGGATTTTCGCCTGCTGGGGCAAACCAGCGTGG
ACCGCTTGCTGCAACTCTCTCAGGGCCAGGCGGTGAAGGGCAATCAGCTGTTGCCCGTCTCACTGGTGAA
AAGAAAAACCACCCTGGCGCCCAATACGCAAACCGCCTCTCCCCGCGCGTTGGCCGATTCATTAATGCAG
CTGGCACGACAGGTTTCCCGACTGGAAAGCGGGCAGTGAGCGCAACGCAATTAATGTGAGTTAGCTCACT
CATTAGGCACCCCAGGCTTTACACTTTATGCTTCCGGCTCGTATGTTGTGTGGAATTGTGAGCGGATAAC
AATTTCACACAGGAAACAGCTATGACCATGATTACGGATTCACTGGCCGTCGTTTTACAACGTCGTGACT
GGGAAAACCCTGGCGTTACCCAACTTAATCGCCTTGCAGCACATCCCCCTTTCGCCAGCTGGCGTAATAG
CGAAGAGGCCCGCACCGATCGCCCTTCCCAACAGTTGCGCAGCCTGAATGGCGAATGGCGCTTTGCCTGG
TTTCCGGCACCAGAAGCGGTGCCGGAAAGCTGGCTGGAGTGCGATCTTCCTGAGGCCGATACTGTCGTCG
TCCCCTCAAACTGGCAGATGCACGGTTACGATGCGCCCATCTACACCAACGTAACCTATCCCATTACGGT
CAATCCGCCGTTTGTTCCCACGGAGAATCCGACGGGTTGTTACTCGCTCACATTTAATGTTGATGAAAGC
TGGCTACAGGAAGGCCAGACGCGAATTATTTTTGATGGCGTTGGAATT
