>Addgene plasmid #55657 | RALA | addgene partial sequence | sequence record 90499 | pGEX5 5'-GGGCTGGCAAGCCACGTTTGGTG-3'
AATCGGATCTGGTTCCGCGTGGATCCGCTGCAAACAAGCCCAAGGGTCAGAATTCTTTGGCCTTACACAA
AGTCATCATGGTGGGCAGTGGTGGTGTGGGCAAGTCTGCCCTGACTCTGCAGTTCATGTACGACGAGTTT
GTAGAGGACTATGAACCTACCAAAGCGGACAGCTACAGGAAGAAGGTAGTCCTGGACGGGGAAGAAGTGC
AGATCGACATCTTAGATACAGCGGGGCAGGAGGACTATGCTGCAATTAGAGACAACTACTTCCGAAGTGG
GGAGGGATTCCTCTGTGTCTTCTCTATCACAGAGATGGAGTCCTTCGCAGCTACCGCGGACTTCAGGGAG
CAGATTTTAAGAGTAAAAGAAGATGAGAATGTTCCATTTCTCCTGGTTGGTAACAAGTCAGATCTAGAAG
ATAAAAGGCAGGTTTCTGTAGAAGAGGCAAAAAACAGAGCTGACCAGTGGAACGTTAACTATGTGGAGAC
GTCTGCTAAAACGCGCGCCAACGTTGACAAGGTATTTTTTGATTTAATGAGGGAAATACGAGCCAGAAAG
ATGGAAGACAGCAAAGAAAAAAATGGAAAAAAGAAGAGGAAAAGTTTAGCCAAGAGAATCAGAGAAAGAT
GCTGCATTTTATAACAATTCATCGTGACTGACTGACGATCTGCCTCGCGCGTTTCGGTGATGACGGTGAA
AACCTCTGACACATGCAGCTCCCGGAGACGGTCACAGCTTGTCTGTAAGCGGATGCCGGGAGCAGACAAG
CCCGTCAGGGCGCGTCAGCGGGTGTTGGCGGGTGTCGGGGCGCAGCCATGACCCAGTCACGTAGCGATAG
CGGAGTGTATAATTCTTGAAGACGAAAGGGCCTCGTGATACGCCTATTTTTATAGGTTAATGTCATGATA
ATAATGGTTTCTTA
