>Addgene plasmid #55657 | RALA | addgene partial sequence | sequence record 90500 | pGEX3 5'-CCGGGAGCTGCATGTGTCAGAGG-3'
AACGCGCGAGGCAGATCGTCAGTCAGTCACGATGAATTGTTATAAAATGCAGCATCTTTCTCTGATTCTC
TTGGCTAAACTTTTCCTCTTCTTTTTTCCATTTTTTTCTTTGCTGTCTTCCATCTTTCTGGCTCGTATTT
CCCTCATTAAATCAAAAAATACCTTGTCAACGTTGGCGCGCGTTTTAGCAGACGTCTCCACATAGTTAAC
GTTCCACTGGTCAGCTCTGTTTTTTGCCTCTTCTACAGAAACCTGCCTTTTATCTTCTAGATCTGACTTG
TTACCAACCAGGAGAAATGGAACATTCTCATCTTCTTTTACTCTTAAAATCTGCTCCCTGAAGTCCGCGG
TAGCTGCGAAGGACTCCATCTCTGTGATAGAGAAGACACAGAGGAATCCCTCCCCACTTCGGAAGTAGTT
GTCTCTAATTGCAGCATAGTCCTCCTGCCCCGCTGTATCTAAGATGTCGATCTGCACTTCTTCCCCGTCC
AGGACTACCTTCTTCCTGTAGCTGTCCGCTTTGGTAGGTTCATAGTCCTCTACAAACTCGTCGTACATGA
ACTGCAGAGTCAGGGCAGACTTGCCCACACCACCACTGCCCACCATGATGACTTTGTGTAAGGCCAAAGA
ATTCTGACCCTTGGGCTTGTTTGCAGCGGATCCACGCGGAACCAGATCCGATTTTGGAGGATGGTCGCCA
CCACCAAACGTGGCTTGCCAGCCCTGCAAAGGCCATGCTATATACTTGCTGGATTTCAAGTACTTATCAA
TTTGTGGGATAGCTTCAATACGTTTTTTAAAACAAACTAATTTTGGGAACGCATCCAGGCACATTGGGTC
CATGTATAAAACAACATCAAGAGCGTCATACAACATGAAGTCAGGATGGGTTACATGATCACCATTTAAA
TATGTTTTATGACATAAACGATCTTCGAACATTTTCAGCATTTCAGGTAGCT
